Addgene plasmid #163619: pEGFP-N1-mSNX27-H112A
Purpose: mouse SNX27 cDNA with a point mutation H112A C-terminally tagged with GFP
Depositing lab: Josef Kittler. Depositing organization: University College London. Publication: SNX27-Mediated Recycling of Neuroligin-2 Regulates Inhibitory Signaling. Halff EF, Szulc BR, Lesept F, Kittler JT. Cell Rep. 2019 Nov 26;29(9):2599-2607.e6. doi: 10.1016/j.celrep.2019.10.096. PubMed 31775031.
Backbone
  Vector backbone: pEGFP-N1
  Vector type: Mammalian Expression
Growth in bacteria
  Bacterial resistance: Kanamycin, 50 μg/mL
  Growth temperature: 37°C
  Growth strain: DH5alpha
  Copy number: High Copy
Gene/Insert
  Gene/Insert name: mouse SNX27-H112A
  Species: M. musculus (mouse)
  Mutation: H112A
  Entrez Gene: Snx27 (a.k.a. 5730552M22Rik, D13Mgi2, ESTM4, ESTM45, ESTM47, R75405)
  Tag / fusion protein: GFP (C terminal on insert)
  Cloning method: Restriction Enzyme; 5′ cloning site Unknown (unknown if destroyed)
Terms and licenses: Academic/Nonprofit Terms; Industry Terms: Not Available to Industry
How to cite: pEGFP-N1-mSNX27-H112A was a gift from Josef Kittler (Addgene plasmid # 163619 ; http://n2t.net/addgene:163619 ; RRID:Addgene_163619)
