[The description below was written by a language model from this plasmid's Addgene catalogue record and pLannotate feature annotations shown in this document.]
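Description:
pEGFP-N1-mSNX27-H112A is a 6.3 kb mammalian expression plasmid built on the pEGFP-N1 backbone, carrying the mouse sorting nexin 27 (Snx27) cDNA with an H112A point mutation fused at its C terminus to EGFP. The Snx27 open reading frame sits in the remnant of the multiple cloning site immediately downstream of the human cytomegalovirus immediate-early enhancer and promoter. It is followed after a short linker by the mammalian codon-optimised EGFP coding sequence and an SV40 polyadenylation signal, so transfected cells produce a single fluorescent SNX27-H112A–GFP fusion protein. The insert was introduced by restriction cloning, but the record does not state the sites used.

The plasmid replicates in E. coli at high copy from a ColE1/pUC-type origin, and it also carries an f1 phage origin. Selection relies on one NeoR/KanR (Tn5 aminoglycoside phosphotransferase) gene placed behind tandem bacterial (bla) and SV40 early promoters and terminated by an HSV TK poly(A) signal. This arrangement gives kanamycin resistance in bacteria and permits G418 selection in mammalian cells. Short annotated fragments (RSF ori, large T antigen, ble, bGH poly(A)) are most likely incidental matches within backbone sequence rather than functional parts.

SNX27 is annotated as an endosomal sorting factor that binds transmembrane cargo bearing C-terminal PDZ-binding motifs and directs it back to the plasma membrane instead of to lysosomes. The record does not spell out the functional effect of H112A. The associated publication concerns SNX27-mediated recycling of neuroligin-2 and inhibitory signalling, which suggests use as a mutant comparison to wild-type SNX27-GFP in localisation and trafficking experiments.
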