Features (pLannotate 1.2.2; 16 found; start..end, strand, type, name):
     11..70      +  rep_origin     RSF ori (fragment): Plasmids containing the RSF 1030 origin of replication can be propagated in E. coli cells that contain additional plasmids with compatible origins.
    138..441     +  enhancer       CMV enhancer: human cytomegalovirus immediate early enhancer
    442..645     +  promoter       CMV promoter: human cytomegalovirus (CMV) immediate early promoter
    668..704     +  misc_feature   MCS (fragment): multiple cloning site
    705..2321    +  CDS            Snx27: SNX27_MOUSE - Also known as Kiaa0488. Experimental evidence at protein level: Swiss-Prot protein existence level 1. Involved in the retrograde transport from endosome to plasma membrane, a trafficking pathway that promotes the recycling of internalized transmembrane proteins. Following internalization, endocytosed transmembrane proteins are delivered to early endosomes and recycled to the plasma membrane instead of being degraded in lysosomes. SNX27 specifically binds and directs sorting of a subset of transmembrane proteins containing a PDZ-binding motif at the C- terminus: following interact
   2337..3056    +  CDS            EGFP: the original enhanced GFP (Yang et al., 1996) mammalian codon-optimized
   3073..3156    +  CDS            large T antigen (fragment): large T antigen from SV40 (simian virus 40)
   3179..3300    +  polyA_signal   SV40 poly(A) signal: SV40 polyadenylation signal
   3334..3762    -  rep_origin     f1 ori (sequence partly withheld): f1 bacteriophage origin of replication; arrow indicates direction of (+) strand synthesis
   3789..3893    +  promoter       AmpR promoter: bla
   3895..4252    +  promoter       SV40 promoter: SV40 enhancer and early promoter
   4287..5081    +  CDS            NeoR/KanR: aminoglycoside phosphotransferase from Tn5; aph(3')-II (or nptII); confers resistance to neomycin, kanamycin, and G418 (Geneticin®)
   5102..5254    +  CDS            ble (fragment): BLE_KLEPN - Experimental evidence at protein level: Swiss-Prot protein existence level 1. Binding protein with a strong affinity to the bleomycin family of antibiotics. Binds to CL990; an antimitotic-antibiotic compound. From Klebsiella pneumoniae.
   5313..5360    +  polyA_signal   HSV TK poly(A) signal: herpes simplex virus thymidine kinase polyadenylation signal (Cole and Stacy, 1985)
   5451..5467    -  polyA_signal   bGH poly(A) signal (fragment): bovine growth hormone polyadenylation signal
   5689..6277    +  rep_origin     ori: high-copy-number ColE1/pMB1/pBR322/pUC origin of replication
>Addgene plasmid #163619 | pEGFP-N1-mSNX27-H112A | addgene full sequence | sequence record 321950 | Addgene NGS Result
TTTGCTGGCCTTTTGCTCACATGTTCTTTCCTGCGTTATCCCCTGATTCTGTGGATAACCGTATTACCGC
CATGCATTAGTTATTAATAGTAATCAATTACGGGGTCATTAGTTCATAGCCCATATATGGAGTTCCGCGT
TACATAACTTACGGTAAATGGCCCGCCTGGCTGACCGCCCAACGACCCCCGCCCATTGACGTCAATAATG
ACGTATGTTCCCATAGTAACGCCAATAGGGACTTTCCATTGACGTCAATGGGTGGAGTATTTACGGTAAA
CTGCCCACTTGGCAGTACATCAAGTGTATCATATGCCAAGTACGCCCCCTATTGACGTCAATGACGGTAA
ATGGCCCGCCTGGCATTATGCCCAGTACATGACCTTATGGGACTTTCCTACTTGGCAGTACATCTACGTA
TTAGTCATCGCTATTACCATGGTGATGCGGTTTTGGCAGTACATCAATGGGCGTGGATAGCGGTTTGACT
CACGGGGATTTCCAAGTCTCCACCCCATTGACGTCAATGGGAGTTTGTTTTGGCACCAAAATCAACGGGA
CTTTCCAAAATGTCGTAACAACTCCGCCCCATTGACGCAAATGGGCGGTAGGCGTGTACGGTGGGAGGTC
TATATAAGCAGAGCTGGTTTAGTGAACCGTCAGATCCGCTAGCGCTACCGGACTCAGATCTCGAGCTCAA
GCTTATGGCGGACGAGGACGGGGAAGGTATTCACCCCTCAGCCCCGCACCGGAATGGAGGCGGCGGCGGG
GGGTCTGGGCTCCACTGCGCCGGGAACGGTGGCGGGGGAGGCGGCGGCCCGCGGGTCGTGCGCATTGTCA
AGTCCGAATCCGGCTACGGCTTCAACGTGCGGGGCCAAGTGAGCGAGGGCGGGCAACTGCGGAGCATCAA
CGGGGAGCTGTACGCGCCGCTGCAGCATGTGAGCGCCGTGCTGCCCGGGGGGGCGGCCGACCGGGCCGGG
GTGCGCAAAGGGGACCGCATCCTGGAGGTGAACGGCGTGAATGTTGAGGGGGCGACAGCCAAGCAGGTGG
TGGACCTGATCCGAGCAGGCGAGAAGGAATTGATCTTGACAGTGTTGTCTGTACCTCCTCATGAGGCTGA
TAACCTAGATCCCAGTGACGACTCCTTGGGACAATCATTTTATGATTACACAGAAAAGCAAGCAGTGCCC
ATATCGGTCCCCACATACAAACATGTGGAGCAGAATGGTGAGAAGTTTGTGGTATACAATGTTTACATGG
CTGGGAGGCAGCTGTGTTCTAAGCGGTACCGGGAGTTTGCCATACTGCACCAAAACCTGAAGAGAGAATT
TGCCAACTTTACATTTCCTCGACTTCCAGGAAAGTGGCCATTCTCATTATCAGAACAACAATTGGATGCC
CGGCGTCGTGGGTTGGAAGAATATCTAGAAAAGGTGTGTTCAATCCGAGTCATTGGTGAGAGTGACATCA
TGCAGGAATTCCTGTCTGAGTCTGATGAGAATTACAATGGTGTGTCTGATGTAGAACTGAGAGTAGCACT
ACCGGATGGAACAACGGTTACTGTCAGAGTTAAGAAGAACAGTACTACAGACCAAGTGTACCAGGCTATT
GCAGCAAAGGTTGGCATGGACAGTACAACAGTGAATTACTTTGCCTTATTTGAAGTGATCAATCATTCCT
TTGTACGTAAGCTGGCACCTAATGAATTTCCTCATAAACTCTACGTCCAGAACTATACATCAGCTGTGCC
AGGCACTTGCCTGACCATTCGCAAGTGGCTCTTTACAACAGAAGAAGAAGTCCTCTTAAATGACAATGAC
CTTGCTGTTACGTACTTCTTTCATCAGGCTGTTGATGATGTAAAGAAAGGTTACATTAAAGCAGAAGAGA
AATCTTACCAGTTACAGAAGCTCCATGAACAAAGGAAGATGGTCATGTACCTCAACATGCTAAGGACCTG
CGAGGGCTACAATGAAATCATCTTCCCTCACTGTGCCTGTGACTCGAGGAGGAAGGGACATGTTATCACA
GCCATCAGCATCACGCACTTTAAACTTCATGCATGCACTGAAGAAGGGCAGCTGGAGAACCAGGTAATAG
CGTTTGAATGGGATGAGATGCAGCGATGGGACACAGATGAAGAAGGAATGGCCTTCTGTTTTGAATATGC
GCGAGGAGAGAAGAAGCCTCGATGGGTTAAAATCTTCACACCATATTTCAATTACATGCATGAATGCTTT
GAGAGGGTGTTCTGCGAGCTCAAGTGGAGAAAAGAGAATATTTTCCAGATGGCGAGGTCACAGCAGAGGG
ATGTGGCCACCCCACCGGTCGCCACCATGGTGAGCAAGGGCGAGGAGCTGTTCACCGGGGTGGTGCCCAT
CCTGGTCGAGCTGGACGGCGACGTAAACGGCCACAAGTTCAGCGTGTCCGGCGAGGGCGAGGGCGATGCC
ACCTACGGCAAGCTGACCCTGAAGTTCATCTGCACCACCGGCAAGCTGCCCGTGCCCTGGCCCACCCTCG
TGACCACCCTGACCTACGGCGTGCAGTGCTTCAGCCGCTACCCCGACCACATGAAGCAGCACGACTTCTT
CAAGTCCGCCATGCCCGAAGGCTACGTCCAGGAGCGCACCATCTTCTTCAAGGACGACGGCAACTACAAG
ACCCGCGCCGAGGTGAAGTTCGAGGGCGACACCCTGGTGAACCGCATCGAGCTGAAGGGCATCGACTTCA
AGGAGGACGGCAACATCCTGGGGCACAAGCTGGAGTACAACTACAACAGCCACAACGTCTATATCATGGC
CGACAAGCAGAAGAACGGCATCAAGGTGAACTTCAAGATCCGCCACAACATCGAGGACGGCAGCGTGCAG
CTCGCCGACCACTACCAGCAGAACACCCCCATCGGCGACGGCCCCGTGCTGCTGCCCGACAACCACTACC
TGAGCACCCAGTCCGCCCTGAGCAAAGACCCCAACGAGAAGCGCGATCACATGGTCCTGCTGGAGTTCGT
GACCGCCGCCGGGATCACTCTCGGCATGGACGAGCTGTACAAGTAAAGCGGCCGCGACTCTAGATCATAA
TCAGCCATACCACATTTGTAGAGGTTTTACTTGCTTTAAAAAACCTCCCACACCTCCCCCTGAACCTGAA
ACATAAAATGAATGCAATTGTTGTTGTTAACTTGTTTATTGCAGCTTATAATGGTTACAAATAAAGCAAT
AGCATCACAAATTTCACAAATAAAGCATTTTTTTCACTGCATTCTAGTTGTGGTTTGTCCAAACTCATCA
ATGTATCTTAAGGCGTAAATTGTAAGCGTTAATATTTTGTTAAAATTCGCGTTAAATTTTTGTTAAATCA
GCTCATTTTTTAACCAATAGGCCGAAATCGGCAAAATCCCTTATAAATCAAAAGAATAGACCGAGATAGG
GT
[37 nt withheld, positions 3433-3469]
AAAGAACGTGGACTCCAACGTCAAAGG
[49 nt withheld, positions 3497-3545]
T
[91 nt withheld, positions 3547-3637]
G
[124 nt withheld, positions 3639-3762]
CAGGTGGCACTTTTCGGGGAAATGTGCGCGGAACCCCTATTTGTTTATTTTTCTAAATACATTCAAATAT
GTATCCGCTCATGAGACAATAACCCTGATAAATGCTTCAATAATATTGAAAAAGGAAGAGTCCTGAGGCG
GAAAGAACCAGCTGTGGAATGTGTGTCAGTTAGGGTGTGGAAAGTCCCCAGGCTCCCCAGCAGGCAGAAG
TATGCAAAGCATGCATCTCAATTAGTCAGCAACCAGGTGTGGAAAGTCCCCAGGCTCCCCAGCAGGCAGA
AGTATGCAAAGCATGCATCTCAATTAGTCAGCAACCATAGTCCCGCCCCTAACTCCGCCCATCCCGCCCC
TAACTCCGCCCAGTTCCGCCCATTCTCCGCCCCATGGCTGACTAATTTTTTTTATTTATGCAGAGGCCGA
GGCCGCCTCGGCCTCTGAGCTATTCCAGAAGTAGTGAGGAGGCTTTTTTGGAGGCCTAGGCTTTTGCAAA
GATCGATCAAGAGACAGGATGAGGATCGTTTCGCATGATTGAACAAGATGGATTGCACGCAGGTTCTCCG
GCCGCTTGGGTGGAGAGGCTATTCGGCTATGACTGGGCACAACAGACAATCGGCTGCTCTGATGCCGCCG
TGTTCCGGCTGTCAGCGCAGGGGCGCCCGGTTCTTTTTGTCAAGACCGACCTGTCCGGTGCCCTGAATGA
ACTGCAAGACGAGGCAGCGCGGCTATCGTGGCTGGCCACGACGGGCGTTCCTTGCGCAGCTGTGCTCGAC
GTTGTCACTGAAGCGGGAAGGGACTGGCTGCTATTGGGCGAAGTGCCGGGGCAGGATCTCCTGTCATCTC
ACCTTGCTCCTGCCGAGAAAGTATCCATCATGGCTGATGCAATGCGGCGGCTGCATACGCTTGATCCGGC
TACCTGCCCATTCGACCACCAAGCGAAACATCGCATCGAGCGAGCACGTACTCGGATGGAAGCCGGTCTT
GTCGATCAGGATGATCTGGACGAAGAGCATCAGGGGCTCGCGCCAGCCGAACTGTTCGCCAGGCTCAAGG
CGAGCATGCCCGACGGCGAGGATCTCGTCGTGACCCATGGCGATGCCTGCTTGCCGAATATCATGGTGGA
AAATGGCCGCTTTTCTGGATTCATCGACTGTGGCCGGCTGGGTGTGGCGGACCGCTATCAGGACATAGCG
TTGGCTACCCGTGATATTGCTGAAGAGCTTGGCGGCGAATGGGCTGACCGCTTCCTCGTGCTTTACGGTA
TCGCCGCTCCCGATTCGCAGCGCATCGCCTTCTATCGCCTTCTTGACGAGTTCTTCTGAGCGGGACTCTG
GGGTTCGAAATGACCGACCAAGCGACGCCCAACCTGCCATCACGAGATTTCGATTCCACCGCCGCCTTCT
ATGAAAGGTTGGGCTTCGGAATCGTTTTCCGGGACGCCGGCTGGATGATCCTCCAGCGCGGGGATCTCAT
GCTGGAGTTCTTCGCCCACCCTAGGGGGAGGCTAACTGAAACACGGAAGGAGACAATACCGGAAGGAACC
CGCGCTATGACGGCAATAAAAAGACAGAATAAAACGCACGGTGTTGGGTCGTTTGTTCATAAACGCGGGG
TTCGGTCCCAGGGCTGGCACTCTGTCGATACCCCACCGAGACCCCATTGGGGCCAATACGCCCGCGTTTC
TTCCTTTTCCCCACCCCACCCCCCAAGTTCGGGTGAAGGCCCAGGGCTCGCAGCCAACGTCGGGGCGGCA
GGCCCTGCCATAGCCTCAGGTTACTCATATATACTTTAGATTGATTTAAAACTTCATTTTTAATTTAAAA
GGATCTAGGTGAAGATCCTTTTTGATAATCTCATGACCAAAATCCCTTAACGTGAGTTTTCGTTCCACTG
AGCGTCAGACCCCGTAGAAAAGATCAAAGGATCTTCTTGAGATCCTTTTTTTCTGCGCGTAATCTGCTGC
TTGCAAACAAAAAAACCACCGCTACCAGCGGTGGTTTGTTTGCCGGATCAAGAGCTACCAACTCTTTTTC
CGAAGGTAACTGGCTTCAGCAGAGCGCAGATACCAAATACTGTTCTTCTAGTGTAGCCGTAGTTAGGCCA
CCACTTCAAGAACTCTGTAGCACCGCCTACATACCTCGCTCTGCTAATCCTGTTACCAGTGGCTGCTGCC
AGTGGCGATAAGTCGTGTCTTACCGGGTTGGACTCAAGACGATAGTTACCGGATAAGGCGCAGCGGTCGG
GCTGAACGGGGGGTTCGTGCACACAGCCCAGCTTGGAGCGAACGACCTACACCGAACTGAGATACCTACA
GCGTGAGCTATGAGAAAGCGCCACGCTTCCCGAAGGGAGAAAGGCGGACAGGTATCCGGTAAGCGGCAGG
GTCGGAACAGGAGAGCGCACGAGGGAGCTTCCAGGGGGAAACGCCTGGTATCTTTATAGTCCTGTCGGGT
TTCGCCACCTCTGACTTGAGCGTCGATTTTTGTGATGCTCGTCAGGGGGGCGGAGCCTATGGAAAAACGC
CAGCAACGCGGCCTTTTTACGGTTCCTGGCCT
